>Addgene plasmid #200950 | pND004 | addgene full sequence | sequence record 396568 | Addgene NGS Result
AGGAAGCTGAGTTGGCTGCTGCCACCGCTGAGCAATAACTAGCATAACCCCTTGGGGCCTCTAAACGGGT
CTTGAGGGGTTTTTTGCTGGAACTATATCCGGATTGGCCCTCAGCGAATGGGACGCGCCCTGTAG
[103 nt withheld, positions 136-238]
C
[91 nt withheld, positions 240-330]
A
[49 nt withheld, positions 332-380]
CCTTTGACGTTGGAGTCCACGTTCTTT
[37 nt withheld, positions 408-444]
ACCCTATCTCGGTCTATTCTTTTGATTTATAAGGGATTTTGCCGATTTCGGCCTATTGGTTAAAAAATGA
GCTGATTTAACAAAAATTTAACGCGAATTTTAACAAAATATTAACGCTTACAATTTAGGTGGCACTTTTC
GGGGAAATGTGCGCGGAACCCCTATTTGTTTATTTTTCTAAATACATTCAAATATGTATCCGCTCATGAA
TTAATTCTTAGAAAAACTCATCGAGCATCAAATGAAACTGCAATTTATTCATATCAGGATTATCAATACC
ATATTTTTGAAAAAGCCGTTTCTGTAATGAAGGAGAAAACTCACCGAGGCAGTTCCATAGGATGGCAAGA
TCCTGGTATCGGTCTGCGATTCCGACTCGTCCAACATCAATACAACCTATTAATTTCCCCTCGTCAAAAA
TAAGGTTATCAAGTGAGAAATCACCATGAGTGACGACTGAATCCGGTGAGAATGGCAAAAGTTTATGCAT
TTCTTTCCAGACTTGTTCAACAGGCCAGCCATTACGCTCGTCATCAAAATCACTCGCATCAACCAAACCG
TTATTCATTCGTGATTGCGCCTGAGCGAGACGAAATACGCGATCGCTGTTAAAAGGACAATTACAAACAG
GAATCGAATGCAACCGGCGCAGGAACACTGCCAGCGCATCAACAATATTTTCACCTGAATCAGGATATTC
TTCTAATACCTGGAATGCTGTTTTCCCGGGGATCGCAGTGGTGAGTAACCATGCATCATCAGGAGTACGG
ATAAAATGCTTGATGGTCGGAAGAGGCATAAATTCCGTCAGCCAGTTTAGTCTGACCATCTCATCTGTAA
CATCATTGGCAACGCTACCTTTGCCATGTTTCAGAAACAACTCTGGCGCATCGGGCTTCCCATACAATCG
ATAGATTGTCGCACCTGATTGCCCGACATTATCGCGAGCCCATTTATACCCATATAAATCAGCATCCATG
TTGGAATTTAATCGCGGCCTAGAGCAAGACGTTTCCCGTTGAATATGGCTCATAACACCCCTTGTATTAC
TGTTTATGTAAGCAGACAGTTTTATTGTTCATGACCAAAATCCCTTAACGTGAGTTTTCGTTCCACTGAG
CGTCAGACCCCGTAGAAAAGATCAAAGGATCTTCTTGAGATCCTTTTTTTCTGCGCGTAATCTGCTGCTT
GCAAACAAAAAAACCACCGCTACCAGCGGTGGTTTGTTTGCCGGATCAAGAGCTACCAACTCTTTTTCCG
AAGGTAACTGGCTTCAGCAGAGCGCAGATACCAAATACTGTCCTTCTAGTGTAGCCGTAGTTAGGCCACC
ACTTCAAGAACTCTGTAGCACCGCCTACATACCTCGCTCTGCTAATCCTGTTACCAGTGGCTGCTGCCAG
TGGCGATAAGTCGTGTCTTACCGGGTTGGACTCAAGACGATAGTTACCGGATAAGGCGCAGCGGTCGGGC
TGAACGGGGGGTTCGTGCACACAGCCCAGCTTGGAGCGAACGACCTACACCGAACTGAGATACCTACAGC
GTGAGCTATGAGAAAGCGCCACGCTTCCCGAAGGGAGAAAGGCGGACAGGTATCCGGTAAGCGGCAGGGT
CGGAACAGGAGAGCGCACGAGGGAGCTTCCAGGGGGAAACGCCTGGTATCTTTATAGTCCTGTCGGGTTT
CGCCACCTCTGACTTGAGCGTCGATTTTTGTGATGCTCGTCAGGGGGGCGGAGCCTATGGAAAAACGCCA
GCAACGCGGCCTTTTTACGGTTCCTGGCCTTTTGCTGGCCTTTTGCTCACATGTTCTTTCCTGCGTTATC
CCCTGATTCTGTGGATAACCGTATTACCGCCTTTGAGTGAGCTGATACCGCTCGCCGCAGCCGAACGACC
GAGCGCAGCGAGTCAGTGAGCGAGGAAGCGGAAGAGCGCCTGATGCGGTATTTTCTCCTTACGCATCTGT
GCGGTATTTCACACCGCAATGGTGCACTCTCAGTACAATCTGCTCTGATGCCGCATAGTTAAGCCAGTAT
ACACTCCGCTATCGCTACGTGACTGGGTCATGGCTGCGCCCCGACACCCGCCAACACCCGCTGACGCGCC
CTGACGGGCTTGTTTGCTCCCGGCATCCGCTTACAGACAAGCTGTGACCGTCTCCGGGAGCTGCATGTGT
CAGAGGTTTTCACCGTCATCACCGAAACGCGCGAGGCAGCTGCGGTAAAGCTCATCAGCGTGGTCGTGAA
GCGATTCACAGATGTCTGCCTGTTCATCCGCGTCCAGCTCGTTGAGTTTCTCCAGAAGCGTTAATGTCTG
GCTTCTGATAAAGCGGGCCATGTTAAGGGCGGTTTTTTCCTGTTTGGTCACTGATGCCTCCGTGTAAGGG
GGATTTCTGTTCATGGGGGTAATGATACCGATGAAACGAGAGAGGATGCTCACGATACGGGTTACTGATG
ATGAACATGCCCGGTTACTGGAACGTTGTGAGGGTAAACAACTGGCGGTATGGATGCGGCGGGACCAGAG
AAAAATCACTCAGGGTCAATGCCAGCGCTTCGTTAATACAGATGTAGGTGTTCCACAGGGTAGCCAGCAG
CATCCTGCGATGCAGATCCGGAACATAATGGTGCAGGGCGCTGACTTCCGCGTTTCCAGACTTTACGAAA
CACGGAAACCGAAGACCATTCATGTTGTTGCTCAGGTCGCAGACGTTTTGCAGCAGCAGTCGCTTCACGT
TCGCTCGCGTATCGGTGATTCATTCTGCTAACCAGTAAGGCAACCCCGCCAGCCTAGCCGGGTCCTCAAC
GACAGGAGCACGATCATGCGCACCCGTGGGGCCGCCATGCCGGCGATAATGGCCTGCTTCTCGCCGAAAC
GTTTGGTGGCGGGACCAGTGACGAAGGCTTGAGCGAGGGCGTGCAAGATTCCGAATACCGCAAGCGACAG
GCCGATCATCGTCGCGCTCCAGCGAAAGCGGTCCTCGCCGAAAATGACCCAGAGCGCTGCCGGCACCTGT
CCTACGAGTTGCATGATAAAGAAGACAGTCATAAGTGCGGCGACGATAGTCATGCCCCGCGCCCACCGGA
AGGAGCTGACTGGGTTGAAGGCTCTCAAGGGCATCGGTCGAGATCCCGGTGCCTAATGAGTGAGCTAACT
TACATTAATTGCGTTGCGCTCACTGCCCGCTTTCCAGTCGGGAAACCTGTCGTGCCAGCTGCATTAATGA
ATCGGCCAACGCGCGGGGAGAGGCGGTTTGCGTATTGGGCGCCAGGGTGGTTTTTCTTTTCACCAGTGAG
ACGGGCAACAGCTGATTGCCCTTCACCGCCTGGCCCTGAGAGAGTTGCAGCAAGCGGTCCACGCTGGTTT
GCCCCAGCAGGCGAAAATCCTGTTTGATGGTGGTTAACGGCGGGATATAACATGAGCTGTCTTCGGTATC
GTCGTATCCCACTACCGAGATGTCCGCACCAACGCGCAGCCCGGACTCGGTAATGGCGCGCATTGCGCCC
AGCGCCATCTGATCGTTGGCAACCAGCATCGCAGTGGGAACGATGCCCTCATTCAGCATTTGCATGGTTT
GTTGAAAACCGGACATGGCACTCCAGTCGCCTTCCCGTTCCGCTATCGGCTGAATTTGATTGCGAGTGAG
ATATTTATGCCAGCCAGCCAGACGCAGACGCGCCGAGACAGAACTTAATGGGCCCGCTAACAGCGCGATT
TGCTGGTGACCCAATGCGACCAGATGCTCCACGCCCAGTCGCGTACCGTCTTCATGGGAGAAAATAATAC
TGTTGATGGGTGTCTGGTCAGAGACATCAAGAAATAACGCCGGAACATTAGTGCAGGCAGCTTCCACAGC
AATGGCATCCTGGTCATCCAGCGGATAGTTAATGATCAGCCCACTGACGCGTTGCGCGAGAAGATTGTGC
ACCGCCGCTTTACAGGCTTCGACGCCGCTTCGTTCTACCATCGACACCACCACGCTGGCACCCAGTTGAT
CGGCGCGAGATTTAATCGCCGCGACAATTTGCGACGGCGCGTGCAGGGCCAGACTGGAGGTGGCAACGCC
AATCAGCAACGACTGTTTGCCCGCCAGTTGTTGTGCCACGCGGTTGGGAATGTAATTCAGCTCCGCCATC
GCCGCTTCCACTTTTTCCCGCGTTTTCGCAGAAACGTGGCTGGCCTGGTTCACCACGCGGGAAACGGTCT
GATAAGAGACACCGGCATACTCTGCGACATCGTATAACGTTACTGGTTTCACATTCACCACCCTGAATTG
ACTCTCTTCCGGGCGCTATCATGCCATACCGCGAAAGGTTTTGCGCCATTCGATGGTGTCCGGGATCTCG
ACGCTCTCCCTTATGCGACTCCTGCATTAGGAAGCAGCCCAGTAGTAGGTTGAGGCCGTTGAGCACCGCC
GCCGCAAGGAATGGTGCATGCAAGGAGATGGCGCCCAACAGTCCCCCGGCCACGGGGCCTGCCACCATAC
CCACGCCGAAACAAGCGCTCATGAGCCCGAAGTGGCGAGCCCGATCTTCCCCATCGGTGATGTCGGCGAT
ATAGGCGCCAGCAACCGCACCTGTGGCGCCGGTGATGCCGGCCACGATGCGTCCGGCGTAGAGGATCGAG
ATCGATCTCGATCCCGCGAAATTAATACGACTCACTATAGGGGAATTGTGAGCGGATAACAATTCCCCTC
TAGAAATAATTTTGTTTAACTTTAAGAAGGAGATATACCATGAATAGCAGCCATCATCATCATCATCACA
GCAGCGGCATGAAAATCGAAGAAGGTAAACTGGTAATCTGGATTAACGGCGATAAAGGCTATAACGGACT
CGCTGAAGTCGGTAAGAAATTCGAGAAAGATACCGGAATTAAAGTCACCGTTGAGCATCCGGATAAACTG
GAAGAGAAATTCCCACAGGTTGCGGCAACTGGCGATGGCCCTGACATTATCTTCTGGGCACACGACCGCT
TTGGTGGCTACGCTCAATCTGGCCTGTTGGCTGAAATCACCCCGGACAAAGCGTTCCAGGACAAGCTGTA
TCCGTTTACCTGGGATGCCGTACGTTACAACGGCAAGCTGATTGCTTACCCGATCGCTGTTGAAGCGTTA
TCGCTGATTTATAACAAAGATCTGCTGCCGAACCCGCCAAAAACCTGGGAAGAGATCCCGGCGCTGGATA
AAGAACTGAAAGCGAAAGGTAAGAGCGCGCTGATGTTCAACCTGCAAGAACCGTACTTCACCTGGCCGCT
GATTGCTGCTGACGGGGGTTATGCGTTCAAGTATGAAAACGGCAAGTACGACATTAAAGACGTGGGCGTG
GATAACGCTGGCGCGAAAGCGGGTCTGACCTTCCTGGTTGACCTGATTAAAAACAAACACATGAATGCAG
ACACCGATTACTCCATCGCAGAAGCTGCCTTTAATAAAGGCGAAACAGCGATGACCATCAACGGCCCGTG
GGCATGGTCCAACATCGACACCAGCAAAGTGAATTATGGTGTAACGGTACTGCCGACCTTCAAGGGTCAA
CCATCCAAACCGTTCGTTGGCGTGCTGAGCGCAGGTATTAACGCCGCCAGTCCGAACAAAGAGCTGGCAA
AAGAGTTCCTCGAAAACTATCTGCTGACTGATGAAGGTCTGGAAGCGGTTAATAAAGACAAACCGCTGGG
TGCCGTAGCGCTGAAGTCTTACGAGGAAGAGTTGGTGAAAGATCCGCGTATTGCCGCCACTATGGAAAAC
GCCCAGAAAGGTGAAATCATGCCGAACATCCCGCAGATGTCCGCTTTCTGGTATGCCGTGCGTACTGCGG
TGATCAACGCCGCCAGCGGTTGAGACCGAAAGTGAAACGTGATTTCATGCGTCATTTTGAACATTTTGTA
AATCTTATTTAATAATGTGTGCGGCAATTCACATTTAATTTATGAATGTTTTCTTAACATCGCGGCAACT
CAAGAAACGGCAGGTTCGGATCTTAGCTACTAGAGAAAGAGGAGAAATACTAGATGCGTAAAGGCGAAGA
GCTGTTCACTGGTGTCGTCCCTATTCTGGTGGAACTGGATGGTGATGTCAACGGTCATAAGTTTTCCGTG
CGTGGCGAGGGTGAAGGTGACGCAACTAATGGTAAACTGACGCTGAAGTTCATCTGTACTACTGGTAAAC
TGCCGGTTCCTTGGCCGACTCTGGTAACGACGCTGACTTATGGTGTTCAGTGCTTTGCTCGTTATCCGGA
CCATATGAAGCAGCATGACTTCTTCAAGTCCGCCATGCCGGAAGGCTATGTGCAGGAACGCACGATTTCC
TTTAAGGATGACGGCACGTACAAAACGCGTGCGGAAGTGAAATTTGAAGGCGATACCCTGGTAAACCGCA
TTGAGCTGAAAGGCATTGACTTTAAAGAGGACGGCAATATCCTGGGCCATAAGCTGGAATACAATTTTAA
CAGCCACAATGTTTACATCACCGCCGATAAACAAAAAAATGGCATTAAAGCGAATTTTAAAATTCGCCAC
AACGTGGAGGATGGCAGCGTGCAGCTGGCTGATCACTACCAGCAAAACACTCCAATCGGTGATGGTCCTG
TTCTGCTGCCAGACAATCACTATCTGAGCACGCAAAGCGTTCTGTCTAAAGATCCGAACGAGAAACGCGA
TCATATGGTTCTGCTGGAGTTCGTAACCGCAGCGGGCATCACGCATGGTATGGATGAACTGTACAAATGA
CCAGGCATCAAATAAAACGAAAGGCTCAGTCGAAAGACTGGGCCTTTCGTTTTATCTGTTGTTTGTCGGT
GAACGCTCTCTACTAGAGTCACACTGGCTCACCTTCGGGTGGGCCTTTCTGCGTTTATAGGTCTCA
Features (pLannotate 1.2.2; 22 found; start..end, strand, type, name):
     39..86      +  terminator     T7 terminator: transcription terminator for bacteriophage T7 RNA polymerase
    136..570     +  rep_origin     f1 ori (sequence partly withheld): f1 bacteriophage origin of replication; arrow indicates direction of (+) strand synthesis
    596..653     +  promoter       AmpR promoter (fragment): bla
    662..1477    -  CDS            KanR: aminoglycoside phosphotransferase; aph(3')-Ia; confers resistance to kanamycin in bacteria or G418 (Geneticin®) in eukaryotes
   1599..2187    +  rep_origin     ori: high-copy-number ColE1/pMB1/pBR322/pUC origin of replication
   2373..2512    -  misc_feature   bom: basis of mobility region from pBR322
   2614..2805    -  CDS            rop: Rop protein, which maintains plasmids at low copy number; rop
   2822..3202    +  CDS            YPB1_ECOLX: Protein predicted: Swiss-Prot protein existence level 4. From Escherichia coli.
   3274..3565    -  CDS            TcR (fragment): tetracycline efflux protein; tet; confers resistance to tetracycline
   3580..3601    -  protein_bind   CAP binding site: CAP binding activates transcription in the presence of cAMP. E. coli catabolite activator protein
   3614..4696    -  CDS            lacI: lac repressor; lacI; The lac repressor binds to the lac operator to inhibit transcription in E. coli. This inhibition can be relieved by adding lactose or isopropyl-β-D-thiogalactopyranoside (IPTG).
   4697..4774    -  promoter       lacI promoter: lacI
   4782..5061    -  CDS            TcR (fragment): tetracycline efflux protein; tet; confers resistance to tetracycline
   5087..5105    +  promoter       T7 promoter: promoter for bacteriophage T7 RNA polymerase
   5106..5130    +  protein_bind   lac operator: The lac repressor binds to the lac operator to inhibit transcription in E. coli. This inhibition can be relieved by adding lactose or isopropyl-β-D-thiogalactopyranoside (IPTG). lac repressor encoded by lacI
   5145..5167    +  RBS            RBS: efficient ribosome binding site from bacteriophage T7 gene 10 (Olins and Rangwala, 1989)
   5186..5202    +  CDS            capTEV™ (fragment): composite tag for in vivo biotinylation, TEV protease cleavage, and 6xHis tagging
   5213..6274    +  CDS            MBP: maltose binding protein from E. coli; malE (mutated); This version of the gene does not encode a signal sequence, so MBP will remain in the cytosol.
   6448..7161    +  CDS            superfolder GFP: GFP variant that folds robustly even when fused to poorly folded proteins (Pédelacq et al., 2006)
   7173..7244    +  terminator     rrnB T1 terminator: transcription terminator T1 from the E. coli rrnB gene
   7260..7287    +  terminator     T7Te terminator: phage T7 early transcription terminator
   7300..31      +  CDS            SET1 (fragment) (across the origin): solubility-enhancement tag derived from T7 phage gene 10B
