[The description below was written by a language model from this plasmid's Addgene catalogue record and pLannotate feature annotations shown in this document.]
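Description:
pND004 is a 7.3 kb empty-backbone bacterial expression plasmid that serves as a Golden Gate destination vector for producing proteins in E. coli as N-terminal maltose-binding protein (MBP) fusions. The parental backbone is recorded as unknown, but the annotated features have a pET-like layout. These include a ColE1/pMB1-type origin with the bom site and rop gene, an f1 phage origin, a kanamycin resistance gene (aph(3')-Ia) for selection, and a lacI repressor gene with its own promoter. Fragments of the tetracycline resistance gene flank the lacI region and appear to be non-functional remnants. The catalogue lists the plasmid as high copy, although rop is normally associated with reduced copy number.

The expression cassette is driven by a T7 promoter with an adjacent lac operator, so transcription depends on T7 RNA polymerase and is held off by LacI until induction with IPTG. A T7 gene 10 ribosome binding site precedes a short match to a composite His/TEV-type tag, followed by a signal-sequence-less MBP that stays in the cytosol. Downstream of MBP lies a superfolder GFP coding sequence followed by rrnB T1 and T7Te terminators, and a T7 terminator sits just beyond. The position of this GFP unit suggests it is a placeholder replaced by the incoming gene during Golden Gate assembly, which would allow visual screening. The record does not state this, and it names neither the type IIS enzyme nor the cloning sites. A small annotated fragment spanning the sequence origin matches a T7 gene 10B solubility tag and is probably residual vector sequence. The associated work concerns standardised cassette-based deep mutagenesis by Golden Gate assembly.
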