Addgene plasmid #200950: pND004
Purpose: (Empty Backbone) MBP-tagged E. coli protein expression destination vector for Golden Gate cloning
Depositing lab: Timothy Whitehead. Depositing organization: University of Colorado, Boulder. Publication: Standardizing cassette-based deep mutagenesis by Golden Gate assembly. Daffern N, Francino-Urdaniz IM, Baumer ZT, Whitehead TA. Biotechnol Bioeng. 2024 Jan;121(1):281-290. doi: 10.1002/bit.28564. Epub 2023 Sep 26. PubMed 37750676.
Backbone
  Vector backbone: Unknown
  Backbone manufacturer: Unknown
  Backbone size (bp): 7300
  Vector type: Bacterial Expression
  Promoter: T7
  Tag / fusion protein: MBP (N terminal on backbone)
Growth in bacteria
  Bacterial resistance: Kanamycin, 50 μg/mL
  Growth temperature: 37°C
  Growth strain: DH5alpha
  Copy number: High Copy
Gene/Insert
  Cloning method: Restriction Enzyme
Resource information
  A portion of this plasmid was derived from a plasmid made by: Timothy Whitehead Lab
Terms and licenses: Academic/Nonprofit Terms; Industry Terms: Not Available to Industry
Depositor comments: Please visit https://www.biorxiv.org/content/10.1101/2023.04.13.536781v2 for bioRxiv preprint.
How to cite: pND004 was a gift from Timothy Whitehead (Addgene plasmid # 200950 ; http://n2t.net/addgene:200950 ; RRID:Addgene_200950)
